>Addgene plasmid #107527 | pTE4938 | depositor full sequence | sequence record 207249 | Addgene NGS Result
ACATGTGAGGGCCTATTTCCCATGATTCCTTCATATTTGCATATACGATACAAGGCTGTTAGAGAGATAA
TTGGAATTAATTTGACTGTAAACACAAAGATATTAGTACAAAATACGTGACGTAGAAAGTAATAATTTCT
TGGGTAGTTTGCAGTTTTAAAATTATGTTTTAAAATGGACTATCATATGCTTACCGTAACTTGAAAGTAT
TTCGATTTCTTGGCTTTATATATCTTGTGGAAAGGACGAAACACCGTAATTTCTACTGTTGTAGATGGAG
ACGTTCGAACGTCTCCTTTTTTGTACCCGTTACATAACTTACGGTAAATGGCCCGCCTGGCTGACCGCCC
AACGACCCCCGCCCATTGACGTCAATAGTAACGCCAATAGGGACTTTCCATTGACGTCAATGGGTGGAGT
ATTTACGGTAAACTGCCCACTTGGCAGTACATCAAGTGTATCATATGCCAAGTACGCCCCCTATTGACGT
CAATGACGGTAAATGGCCCGCCTGGCATTGTGCCCAGTACATGACCTTATGGGACTTTCCTACTTGGCAG
TACATCTACGTATTAGTCATCGCTATTACCATGGTCGAGGTGAGCCCCACGTTCTGCTTCACTCTCCCCA
TCTCCCCCCCCTCCCCACCCCCAATTTTGTATTTATTTATTTTTTAATTATTTTGTGCAGCGATGGGGGC
GGGGGGGGGGGGGGGGCGCGCGCCAGGCGGGGCGGGGCGGGGCGAGGGGCGGGGCGGGGCGAGGCGGAGA
GGTGCGGCGGCAGCCAATCAGAGCGGCGCGCTCCGAAAGTTTCCTTTTATGGCGAGGCGGCGGCGGCGGC
GGCCCTATAAAAAGCGAAGCGCGCGGCGGGCGGGAGTCGCTGCGCGCTGCCTTCGCCCCGTGCCCCGCTC
CGCCGCCGCCTCGCGCCGCCCGCCCCGGCTCTGACTGACCGCGTTACTCCCACAGGTGAGCGGGCGGGAC
GGCCCTTCTCCTCCGGGCTGTAATTAGCTGAGCAAGAGGTAAGGGTTTAAGGGATGGTTGGTTGGTGGGG
TATTAATGTTTAATTACCTGGAGCACCTGCCTGAAATCACTTTTTTTCAGGTTGGACCGGTGCCACCATG
GTGAGCAAGGGCGAGGAGGATAACATGGCCATCATCAAGGAGTTCATGCGCTTCAAGGTGCACATGGAGG
GCTCCGTGAACGGCCACGAGTTCGAGATCGAGGGCGAGGGCGAGGGCCGCCCCTACGAGGGCACCCAGAC
CGCCAAGCTGAAGGTGACCAAGGGTGGCCCCCTGCCCTTCGCCTGGGACATCCTGTCCCCTCAGTTCATG
TACGGCTCCAAGGCCTACGTGAAGCACCCCGCCGACATCCCCGACTACTTGAAGCTGTCCTTCCCCGAGG
GCTTCAAGTGGGAGCGCGTGATGAACTTCGAGGACGGCGGCGTGGTGACCGTGACCCAGGACTCCTCCCT
GCAGGACGGCGAGTTCATCTACAAGGTGAAGCTGCGCGGCACCAACTTCCCCTCCGACGGCCCCGTAATG
CAGAAAAAGACCATGGGCTGGGAGGCCTCCTCCGAGCGGATGTACCCCGAGGACGGCGCCCTGAAGGGCG
AGATCAAGCAGAGGCTGAAGCTGAAGGACGGCGGCCACTACGACGCTGAGGTCAAGACCACCTACAAGGC
CAAGAAGCCCGTGCAGCTGCCCGGCGCCTACAACGTCAACATCAAGTTGGACATCACCTCCCACAACGAG
GACTACACCATCGTGGAACAGTACGAACGCGCCGAGGGCCGCCACTCCACCGGCGGCATGGACGAGCTGT
ACAAGTAGGATCCACCGGATCTAGATAACTGATCATAATCAGCCATACCACATTTGTAGAGGTTTTACTT
GCTTTAAAAAACCTCCCACACCTCCCCCTGAACCTGAAACATAAAATGAATGCAATTGTTGTTGTTAACT
TGTTTATTGCAGCTTATAATGGTTACAAATAAAGCAATAGCATCACAAATTTCACAAATAAAGCATTTTT
TTCACTGCATTCTAGTTGTGGTTTGTCCAAACTCATCAATGTATCTTAACGCGGTGAACCATCACCCT
[91 nt withheld, positions 2099-2189]
G
[124 nt withheld, positions 2191-2314]
CAGGTGGCACTTTTCGGGGAAATGTGCGCGGAACCCCTATTTGTTTATTTTTCTAAATACATTCAAATAT
GTATCCGCTCATGAGACAATAACCCTGATAAATGCTTCAATAATATTGAAAAAGGAAGAGTCCTGAGGCG
GAAAGAACCAGCTGTGGAATGTGTGTCAGTTAGGGTGTGGAAAGTCCCCAGGCTCCCCAGCAGGCAGAAG
TATGCAAAGCATGCATCTCAATTAGTCAGCAACCAGGTGTGGAAAGTCCCCAGGCTCCCCAGCAGGCAGA
AGTATGCAAAGCATGCATCTCAATTAGTCAGCAACCATAGTCCCGCCCCTAACTCCGCCCATCCCGCCCC
TAACTCCGCCCAGTTCCGCCCATTCTCCGCCCCATGGCTGACTAATTTTTTTTATTTATGCAGAGGCCGA
GGCCGCCTCGGCCTCTGAGCTATTCCAGAAGTAGTGAGGAGGCTTTTTTGGAGGCCTAGGCTTTTGCAAA
GATCGATCAAGAGACAGGATGAGGATCGTTTCGCATGATTGAACAAGATGGATTGCACGCAGGTTCTCCG
GCCGCTTGGGTGGAGAGGCTATTCGGCTATGACTGGGCACAACAGACAATCGGCTGCTCTGATGCCGCCG
TGTTCCGGCTGTCAGCGCAGGGGCGCCCGGTTCTTTTTGTCAAGACCGACCTGTCCGGTGCCCTGAATGA
ACTGCAAGACGAGGCAGCGCGGCTATCGTGGCTGGCCACGACGGGCGTTCCTTGCGCAGCTGTGCTCGAC
GTTGTCACTGAAGCGGGAAGGGACTGGCTGCTATTGGGCGAAGTGCCGGGGCAGGATCTCCTGTCATCTC
ACCTTGCTCCTGCCGAGAAAGTATCCATCATGGCTGATGCAATGCGGCGGCTGCATACGCTTGATCCGGC
TACCTGCCCATTCGACCACCAAGCGAAACATCGCATCGAGCGAGCACGTACTCGGATGGAAGCCGGTCTT
GTCGATCAGGATGATCTGGACGAAGAGCATCAGGGGCTCGCGCCAGCCGAACTGTTCGCCAGGCTCAAGG
CGAGCATGCCCGACGGCGAGGATCTCGTCGTGACCCATGGCGATGCCTGCTTGCCGAATATCATGGTGGA
AAATGGCCGCTTTTCTGGATTCATCGACTGTGGCCGGCTGGGTGTGGCGGACCGCTATCAGGACATAGCG
TTGGCTACCCGTGATATTGCTGAAGAGCTTGGCGGCGAATGGGCTGACCGCTTCCTCGTGCTTTACGGTA
TCGCCGCTCCCGATTCGCAGCGCATCGCCTTCTATCGCCTTCTTGACGAGTTCTTCTGAGCGGGACTCTG
GGGTTCGAAATGACCGACCAAGCGACGCCCAACCTGCCATCACGAGATTTCGATTCCACCGCCGCCTTCT
ATGAAAGGTTGGGCTTCGGAATCGTTTTCCGGGACGCCGGCTGGATGATCCTCCAGCGCGGGGATCTCAT
GCTGGAGTTCTTCGCCCACCCTAGGGGGAGGCTAACTGAAACACGGAAGGAGACAATACCGGAAGGAACC
CGCGCTATGACGGCAATAAAAAGACAGAATAAAACGCACGGTGTTGGGTCGTTTGTTCATAAACGCGGGG
TTCGGTCCCAGGGCTGGCACTCTGTCGATACCCCACCGAGACCCCATTGGGGCCAATACGCCCGCGTTTC
TTCCTTTTCCCCACCCCACCCCCCAAGTTCGGGTGAAGGCCCAGGGCTCGCAGCCAACGTCGGGGCGGCA
GGCCCTGCCATAGCCTCAGGTTACTCATATATACTTTAGATTGATTTAAAACTTCATTTTTAATTTAAAA
GGATCTAGGTGAAGATCCTTTTTGATAATCTCATGACCAAAATCCCTTAACGTGAGTTTTCGTTCCACTG
AGCGTCAGACCCCGTAGAAAAGATCAAAGGATCTTCTTGAGATCCTTTTTTTCTGCGCGTAATCTGCTGC
TTGCAAACAAAAAAACCACCGCTACCAGCGGTGGTTTGTTTGCCGGATCAAGAGCTACCAACTCTTTTTC
CGAAGGTAACTGGCTTCAGCAGAGCGCAGATACCAAATACTGTTCTTCTAGTGTAGCCGTAGTTAGGCCA
CCACTTCAAGAACTCTGTAGCACCGCCTACATACCTCGCTCTGCTAATCCTGTTACCAGTGGCTGCTGCC
AGTGGCGATAAGTCGTGTCTTACCGGGTTGGACTCAAGACGATAGTTACCGGATAAGGCGCAGCGGTCGG
GCTGAACGGGGGGTTCGTGCACACAGCCCAGCTTGGAGCGAACGACCTACACCGAACTGAGATACCTACA
GCGTGAGCTATGAGAAAGCGCCACGCTTCCCGAAGGGAGAAAGGCGGACAGGTATCCGGTAAGCGGCAGG
GTCGGAACAGGAGAGCGCACGAGGGAGCTTCCAGGGGGAAACGCCTGGTATCTTTATAGTCCTGTCGGGT
TTCGCCACCTCTGACTTGAGCGTCGATTTTTGTGATGCTCGTCAGGGGGGCGGAGCCTATGGAAAAACGC
CAGCAACGCGGCCTTTTTACGGTTCCTGGCCTTTTGCTGGCCTTTTGCTC
Features (pLannotate 1.2.2; 15 found; start..end, strand, type, name):
      7..247     +  promoter       U6 promoter: RNA polymerase III promoter for human U6 snRNA
    308..593     +  enhancer       CMV enhancer: human cytomegalovirus immediate early enhancer; contains an 18-bp deletion relative to the standard CMV enhancer
    595..872     +  promoter       chicken β-actin promoter: No description available
    873..1100    +  intron         hybrid intron: hybrid between chicken β-actin (CBA) and minute virus of mice (MMV) introns (Gray et al., 2011)
   1118..1825    +  CDS            mCherry: mCherry is a basic (constitutively fluorescent) red fluorescent protein published in 2004, derived from Discosoma sp.. It is reported to be a very rapidly-maturing monomer with low acid sensitivity.
   1850..1934    +  CDS            large T antigen (fragment): large T antigen from SV40 (simian virus 40)
   1957..2078    +  polyA_signal   SV40 poly(A) signal: SV40 polyadenylation signal
   2084..2314    -  rep_origin     f1 ori (fragment) (sequence partly withheld): f1 bacteriophage origin of replication; arrow indicates direction of (+) strand synthesis
   2341..2445    +  promoter       AmpR promoter: bla
   2447..2804    +  promoter       SV40 promoter: SV40 enhancer and early promoter
   2839..3633    +  CDS            NeoR/KanR: aminoglycoside phosphotransferase from Tn5; aph(3')-II (or nptII); confers resistance to neomycin, kanamycin, and G418 (Geneticin®)
   3654..3806    +  CDS            ble (fragment): BLE_KLEPN - Experimental evidence at protein level: Swiss-Prot protein existence level 1. Binding protein with a strong affinity to the bleomycin family of antibiotics. Binds to CL990; an antimitotic-antibiotic compound. From Klebsiella pneumoniae.
   3865..3912    +  polyA_signal   HSV TK poly(A) signal: herpes simplex virus thymidine kinase polyadenylation signal (Cole and Stacy, 1985)
   4003..4019    -  polyA_signal   bGH poly(A) signal (fragment): bovine growth hormone polyadenylation signal
   4241..4829    +  rep_origin     ori: high-copy-number ColE1/pMB1/pBR322/pUC origin of replication
