[The description below was written by a language model from this plasmid's Addgene catalogue record and pLannotate feature annotations shown in this document.]
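Description:
pTE4938 is a mammalian expression plasmid of about 4.9 kb built on the pEGFP-C1 backbone. It delivers a CRISPR RNA for the Francisella novicida Cpf1 (FnCpf1, Cas12a) nuclease together with an mCherry fluorescent marker. It is propagated in E. coli at high copy from a ColE1/pUC-type origin, and a fragment of the f1 phage origin also remains. A single Tn5 NeoR/KanR gene provides selection in both hosts. In bacteria it is driven by the AmpR (bla) promoter and confers kanamycin resistance. In mammalian cells it is driven by the SV40 enhancer/early promoter, terminated by the HSV TK polyadenylation signal, and allows G418 selection. The short ble, bGH poly(A) and SV40 large T antigen fragments in the annotation appear to be backbone remnants or partial matches rather than functional parts.

The payload consists of two independent transcription units arranged in tandem. A human U6 RNA polymerase III promoter drives the short Fn crRNA insert (47 bp according to the record). This insert is not annotated separately in the feature table but would lie in the gap just downstream of U6. The record does not say whether the crRNA carries a specific targeting spacer or serves as a cloning scaffold. Next comes the CBh promoter, made up of the CMV enhancer, the chicken β-actin promoter and a hybrid CBA/MVM intron. It expresses mCherry, which is terminated by the SV40 poly(A) signal.

The plasmid does not encode a nuclease, so it is meant to be co-transfected with a separate FnCpf1 expression construct. The red fluorescence identifies the transfected cells that received the crRNA. The construct comes from work comparing the activities and PAM preferences of wild-type and PAM-altered Cpf1 nucleases in mammalian cells.
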