Addgene plasmid #107527: pTE4938
Purpose: Expresses Fn crRNA and mCherry in mammalian cells.
Depositing lab: Ervin Welker. Depositing organization: HUN-REN Biological Research Centre Szeged (HUN-REN Szegedi Biológiai Kutatóközpont). Publication: Mb- and FnCpf1 nucleases are active in mammalian cells: activities and PAM preferences of four wild-type Cpf1 nucleases and of their altered PAM specificity variants. Toth E, Czene BC, Kulcsar PI, Krausz SL, Talas A, Nyeste A, Varga E, Huszar K, Weinhardt N, Ligeti Z, Borsy AE, Fodor E, Welker E. Nucleic Acids Res. 2018 Sep 20. pii: 5103950. doi: 10.1093/nar/gky815. PubMed 30239882.
Backbone
  Vector backbone: pEGFP-C1
  Backbone manufacturer: Clonetech
  Backbone size w/o insert (bp): 3062
  Total vector size (bp): 4885
  Vector type: Mammalian Expression
  Selectable markers: Neomycin (select with G418)
Growth in bacteria
  Bacterial resistance: Kanamycin, 50 μg/mL
  Growth temperature: 37°C
  Growth strain: DH5alpha
  Copy number: High Copy
Gene/Insert 1
  Gene/Insert name: Fn crRNA (alt name: CRISPR RNA for Francisella novicida Cpf1 nuclease)
  Insert size (bp): 47
  Promoter: human U6
  Cloning method: Unknown
  Sequencing primers: 5′ CCTCTGACTTGAGCGTCG
Gene/Insert 2
  Gene/Insert name: mCherry (alt name: mCherry fluorescent protein)
  Insert size (bp): 708
  Promoter: CBh
  Cloning method: Unknown
  Sequencing primers: 5′ ggctgttagagagataattgg; 3′ CATTTTATGTTTCAGGTTCAGG
Terms and licenses: Academic/Nonprofit Terms; Industry Terms: Not Available to Industry
How to cite: pTE4938 was a gift from Ervin Welker (Addgene plasmid # 107527 ; http://n2t.net/addgene:107527 ; RRID:Addgene_107527)
